Addgene plasmid #24045: KAP95-FLU (113)
Depositing lab: Michael Rout. Depositing organization: Rockefeller University.
Backbone
  Vector backbone: pYEX-U (modified pYEX-BX)
  Backbone manufacturer: Rosemary Williams (Rout Lab)
  Backbone size w/o insert (bp): 7100
  Vector type: Yeast Expression
  Selectable markers: URA3
Growth in bacteria
  Bacterial resistance: Ampicillin, 100 μg/mL
  Growth temperature: 37°C
  Growth strain: DH5alpha
  Copy number: Unknown
Gene/Insert
  Gene/Insert name: KAP95
  Species: S. cerevisiae (budding yeast)
  Entrez Gene: KAP95 (a.k.a. YLR347C, RSL1)
  Tag / fusion protein: FLU (C terminal on insert)
  Cloning method: Restriction Enzyme; 5′ cloning site BamHI (unknown if destroyed); 3′ cloning site SalI (unknown if destroyed)
  Sequencing primers: 5′ yCUP1pro-F
Terms and licenses: Academic/Nonprofit Terms; Industry Terms: Not Available to Industry
Depositor comments: KAP95 fused upstream of two FLU tags in BamHI/SalI of pBT024
How to cite: KAP95-FLU (113) was a gift from Michael Rout (Addgene plasmid # 24045 ; http://n2t.net/addgene:24045 ; RRID:Addgene_24045)
