[The description below was written by a language model from this plasmid's Addgene catalogue record.]
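Description:
KAP95-FLU (113) is a yeast expression plasmid built on pYEX-U, a modified form of pYEX-BX with a backbone of about 7.1 kb before the insert is added. It is a shuttle vector, maintained in E. coli under ampicillin selection and selected in budding yeast through the URA3 auxotrophic marker, which complements uracil auxotrophy in ura3 host strains. The record lists the bacterial copy number as unknown and does not describe the origins of replication.

The insert is KAP95 (also known as YLR347C or RSL1) from Saccharomyces cerevisiae. This gene encodes the importin-beta-type karyopherin that works with an importin-alpha adaptor to carry classical nuclear localization signal cargo through the nuclear pore complex. The open reading frame was cloned between BamHI and SalI sites, and the record does not say whether these sites survived cloning. The depositor notes that KAP95 sits upstream of two copies of a FLU tag, giving a C-terminally tagged protein. FLU most likely refers to the influenza haemagglutinin epitope, although the record does not define it. The same comment names the recipient vector as pBT024, and its relationship to pYEX-U is not explained.

The promoter is not stated explicitly. The recommended 5′ sequencing primer anneals in the CUP1 promoter, which suggests copper-inducible expression, consistent with the pYEX-BX family. No specific application is given, but a construct like this would suit expression of epitope-tagged Kap95 in yeast for immunodetection, affinity isolation, or studies of nuclear transport.
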