>Addgene plasmid #24045 | KAP95-FLU (113) | addgene partial sequence | sequence record 29843 | 24045 with pYEX-BX-R (TTTGCAGCTACCACATT)
AATTCTGCAGTCGACGAATTCTTTCCTGCATAGTCCGGGACGTCATAGGGATAGCCCGCATAGTCAGGAA
CATCGTATGGGTAACCGTCATTAAGTTTTTGAGCTTCACCTAAGGATAATTGACGCTTCTGTTGCTCTCT
AGCCCATCTTGCTGTATCTTTTGTGGCTTGACTGAACAATTGGCCACTCCTAGTTCTTTTAATGTAATCA
ATAACCCAGTCTTGTCCATAAAATTGTTTGATTGAGCCGTCTGGAAACATCGCTGCTATATCACCAATCA
ATCCGACTGCTGCTCTTGAGGTAGCATCCTCACTGTACAGCTGAGGATCTTCTGCAACTTGTGCAATGAA
CTGGAATATAGTACCAACATAAGGGAACAGAGCTTCAGGTTTATCATGAAGACCCGCTACTATACCCACA
TAAGCATCTAGTACTGCTTCTAGTACTTTTATTTGATAATCAAGGGCTTCTAATGTGCCGTTTTCCGGCT
TCGTGTTTTGGGCAGCAACACACAACGCCATGATGTCATTCAAGTAGGGAATAAAATCAGCACCTATATT
GGAAGCAATATCACCGAACACGCTCAAGACGGCTGGTTTCAACTCTCTCCTTGCGTTTGGATTAGAGATC
ATTTGAGCCAAGACATTCATCATAGCATCGGAATATCNTTCTGAAATC
