>Addgene plasmid #24045 | KAP95-FLU (113) | addgene partial sequence | sequence record 29844 | 24045 with yCUP1pro-F (CATATAGAAGTCATCGAAAT)
CATCAATCATCACATCAATCATCACATAAAATATTCAGCGAATTGGATCCATGTCCACCGCTGAATTTGC
TCAACTATTGGAGAACAGTATCTTAAGTCCCGACCAAAACATTCGGTTGACTAGTGAAACGCAATTAAAG
AAATTATCTAATGACAACTTCTTACAATTTGCAGGTCTTTCTTCGCAAGTGCTTATCGATGAAAATACAA
AGCTAGAAGGGCGTATTCTAGCGGCGCTAACTTTGAAGAACGAGCTGGTGTCCAAGGACTCAGTCAAGAC
GCAGCAATTTGCACAACGTTGGATTACACAGGTTAGTCCAGAAGCTAAAAACCAAATTAAAACTAACGCG
CTGACCGCATTGGTCTCCATAGAACCGCGTATAGCAAATGCAGCAGCTCAATTGATTGCGGCTATAGCAG
ATATTGAGTTGCCCCATGGCGCATGGCCAGAGTTGATGAAAATTATGGTTGACAATACAGGTGCGGAACA
ACCAGAAAATGTCAAGAGAGCCTCTTTATTGGCCTTGGGTTATATGTGTGAAAGTGCAGACCCTCAAAGT
CAAGCCTTAGTTTCTTCATCAAACAATATCTTAATCGCTATTGTCCAGGGTGCGCAATCTACGGAAACTT
CCAAAGCAGTCAGACTGGCAGCTCTGAATGCTCTTGCAGACTCTTTAATTTTCATCAAAAATAACATGGA
ACGCGAAGGTGAAAGAAACTACCTNATGCAAGT
